>Addgene plasmid #72781 | pAWSV-28 | depositor full sequence | sequence record 133586 | pAWSV-28 sequence 4563 bps
CACCTAAATTGTAAGCGTTAATATTTTGTTAAAATTCGCGTTAAATTTTTGTTAAATCAGCTCATTTTTT
AACCAATAGGCCGAAATCGGCAAAATCCCTTATAAATCAAAAGAATAGACCGAGATAGGGT
[37 nt withheld, positions 132-168]
AAAGAACGTGGACTCCAACGTCAAAGG
[49 nt withheld, positions 196-244]
T
[91 nt withheld, positions 246-336]
G
[124 nt withheld, positions 338-461]
CCCATTCGCCATTCAGGCTGCGCAACTGTTGGGAAGGGCGATCGGTGCGGGCCTCTTCGCTATTACGCCA
GCTGGCGAAAGGGGGATGTGCTGCAAGGCGATTAAGTTGGGTAACGCCAGGGTTTTCCCAGTCACGACGT
TGTAAAACGACGGCCAGTGAATTGTAATACGACTCACTATAGGGCGAATTGGGTACAGGCGCGCCTCAGC
CTAAAGCTTTTTCCCCGTATCCCCCCAGGTGTCTGCAGGCTCAAAGAGCAGCGAGAAGCGTTCAGAGGAA
AGCGATCCCGTGCCACCTTCCCCGTGCCCGGGCTGTCCCCGCACGCTGCCGGCTCGGGGATGCGGGGGGA
GCGCCGGACCGGAGCGGAGCCCCGGGCGGCTCGCTGCTGCCCCCTAGCGGGGGAGGGACGTAATTACATC
CCTGGGGGCTTTGGGGGGGGGCTGTCCCCGTGCACTCAGCCTAAAGCTTTTTCCCCGTATCCCCCCAGGT
GTCTGCAGGCTCAAAGAGCAGCGAGAAGCGTTCAGAGGAAAGCGATCCCGTGCCACCTTCCCCGTGCCCG
GGCTGTCCCCGCACGCTGCCGGCTCGGGGATGCGGGGGGAGCGCCGGACCGGAGCGGAGCCCCGGGCGGC
TCGCTGCTGCCCCCTAGCGGGGGAGGGACGTAATTACATCCCTGGGGGCTTTGGGGGGGGGCTGTCCCCA
CTAGTGATTCGAGGCAGTGAAAAAAATGCTTTATTTGTGAAATTTGTGATGCTATTGCTTTATTTGTAAC
CATTATAAGCTGCAATAAACAAGTTAACAACAACAATTGCTGTGGACGAATTCCGTTGCGGATCCCCAGC
GCGTACAGCCGGGTCGGTGACAGGGTAGGGTGGGGGGGTGGCAGCATCCCCCAGGCAGGGTCCCCATGGG
CTTAGCTGTGACTCCTTGCCCCATTCTCTGCGCCCCCAGTTTGTGTTGGAGAACAGCAGCCGCGAGGACA
AGCACGAGTGCCCCTTTGCCCGGGGCAGCATCCAGCTGACGGTGCTGCTGTGTGAGCTGCTCCGTGTTGG
GGAGCCCTGTGAGTGGCCTGGACTGGGCACAGCATGGCCAAGAGCAGGGGACGGAAGGGCAGAGAGGGCC
AGGGGCTGTATGCACTTTCTCCCTGAGCCCCTCCTGCCCCCCCACTCCAGGCTCTGAGACAGCCCAGGAC
TTCTCACCCATGTTCTTCGGCCAAGACCAGAGCTTCCACGAGCTCTTCTGTGTGGGCATCCAGCTGTTGA
ATAAGACCTGGAAGGAGATGCGGGCTACACAGGAGGACTTCGACAAGGTGGGTGGGGTGGGAGCTGGGAG
GCCTGGGCCAGGGCAGGGGGCTGATCTGGGTACAGAGCTTAGGCCCTGAGCTGAGCTTGGAGATCTTCAG
CCTAAAGCTTTTTCCCCGTATCCCCCCAGGTGTCTGCAGGCTCAAAGAGCAGCGAGAAGCGTTCAGAGGA
AAGCGATCCCGTGCCACCTTCCCCGTGCCCGGGCTGTCCCCGCACGCTGCCGGCTCGGGGATGCGGGGGG
AGCGCCGGACCGGAGCGGAGCCCCGGGCGGCTCGCTGCTGCCCCCTAGCGGGGGAGGGACGTAATTACAT
CCCTGGGGGCTTTGGGGGGGGGCTGTCCCCGTGCACTCAGCCTAAAGCTTTTTCCCCGTATCCCCCCAGG
TGTCTGCAGGCTCAAAGAGCAGCGAGAAGCGTTCAGAGGAAAGCGATCCCGTGCCACCTTCCCCGTGCCC
GGGCTGTCCCCGCACGCTGCCGGCTCGGGGATGCGGGGGGAGCGCCGGACCGGAGCGGAGCCCCGGGCGG
CTCGCTGCTGCCCCCTAGCGGGGGAGGGACGTAATTACATCCCTGGGGGCTTTGGGGGGGGGCTGTCCCC
ATTTAAATCAGCTCCAGCTTTTGTTCCCTTTAGTGAGGGTTAATTTCGAGCTTGGCGTAATCATGGTCAT
AGCTGTTTCCTGTGTGAAATTGTTATCCGCTCACAATTCCACACAACATACGAGCCGGAAGCATAAAGTG
TAAAGCCTGGGGTGCCTAATGAGTGAGCTAACTCACATTAATTGCGTTGCGCTCACTGCCCGCTTTCCAG
TCGGGAAACCTGTCGTGCCAGCTGCATTAATGAATCGGCCAACGCGCGGGGAGAGGCGGTTTGCGTATTG
GGCGCTCTTCCGCTTCCTCGCTCACTGACTCGCTGCGCTCGGTCGTTCGGCTGCGGCGAGCGGTATCAGC
TCACTCAAAGGCGGTAATACGGTTATCCACAGAATCAGGGGATAACGCAGGAAAGAACATGTGAGCAAAA
GGCCAGCAAAAGGCCAGGAACCGTAAAAAGGCCGCGTTGCTGGCGTTTTTCCATAGGCTCCGCCCCCCTG
ACGAGCATCACAAAAATCGACGCTCAAGTCAGAGGTGGCGAAACCCGACAGGACTATAAAGATACCAGGC
GTTTCCCCCTGGAAGCTCCCTCGTGCGCTCTCCTGTTCCGACCCTGCCGCTTACCGGATACCTGTCCGCC
TTTCTCCCTTCGGGAAGCGTGGCGCTTTCTCATAGCTCACGCTGTAGGTATCTCAGTTCGGTGTAGGTCG
TTCGCTCCAAGCTGGGCTGTGTGCACGAACCCCCCGTTCAGCCCGACCGCTGCGCCTTATCCGGTAACTA
TCGTCTTGAGTCCAACCCGGTAAGACACGACTTATCGCCACTGGCAGCAGCCACTGGTAACAGGATTAGC
AGAGCGAGGTATGTAGGCGGTGCTACAGAGTTCTTGAAGTGGTGGCCTAACTACGGCTACACTAGAAGGA
CAGTATTTGGTATCTGCGCTCTGCTGAAGCCAGTTACCTTCGGAAAAAGAGTTGGTAGCTCTTGATCCGG
CAAACAAACCACCGCTGGTAGCGGTGGTTTTTTTGTTTGCAAGCAGCAGATTACGCGCAGAAAAAAAGGA
TCTCAAGAAGATCCTTTGATCTTTTCTACGGGGTCTGACGCTCAGTGGAACGAAAACTCACGTTAAGGGA
TTTTGGTCATGAGATTATCAAAAAGGATCTTCACCTAGATCCTTTTAAATTAAAAATGAAGTTTTAAATC
AATCTAAAGTATATATGAGTAAACTTGGTCTGACAGTTACCAATGCTTAATCAGTGAGGCACCTATCTCA
GCGATCTGTCTATTTCGTTCATCCATAGTTGCCTGACTCCCCGTCGTGTAGATAACTACGATACGGGAGG
GCTTACCATCTGGCCCCAGTGCTGCAATGATACCGCGAGACCCACGCTCACCGGCTCCAGATTTATCAGC
AATAAACCAGCCAGCCGGAAGGGCCGAGCGCAGAAGTGGTCCTGCAACTTTATCCGCCTCCATCCAGTCT
ATTAATTGTTGCCGGGAAGCTAGAGTAAGTAGTTCGCCAGTTAATAGTTTGCGCAACGTTGTTGCCATTG
CTACAGGCATCGTGGTGTCACGCTCGTCGTTTGGTATGGCTTCATTCAGCTCCGGTTCCCAACGATCAAG
GCGAGTTACATGATCCCCCATGTTGTGCAAAAAAGCGGTTAGCTCCTTCGGTCCTCCGATCGTTGTCAGA
AGTAAGTTGGCCGCAGTGTTATCACTCATGGTTATGGCAGCACTGCATAATTCTCTTACTGTCATGCCAT
CCGTAAGATGCTTTTCTGTGACTGGTGAGTACTCAACCAAGTCATTCTGAGAATAGTGTATGCGGCGACC
GAGTTGCTCTTGCCCGGCGTCAATACGGGATAATACCGCGCCACATAGCAGAACTTTAAAAGTGCTCATC
ATTGGAAAACGTTCTTCGGGGCGAAAACTCTCAAGGATCTTACCGCTGTTGAGATCCAGTTCGATGTAAC
CCACTCGTGCACCCAACTGATCTTCAGCATCTTTTACTTTCACCAGCGTTTCTGGGTGAGCAAAAACAGG
AAGGCAAAATGCCGCAAAAAAGGGAATAAGGGCGACACGGAAATGTTGAATACTCATACTCTTCCTTTTT
CAATATTATTGAAGCATTTATCAGGGTTATTGTCTCATGAGCGGATACATATTTGAATGTATTTAGAAAA
ATAAACAAATAGGGGTTCCGCGCACATTTCCCCGAAAAGTGC
Features (pLannotate 1.2.2; 15 found; start..end, strand, type, name):
     33..461     -  rep_origin     f1 ori (sequence partly withheld): f1 bacteriophage origin of replication; arrow indicates direction of (+) strand synthesis
    466..623     -  CDS            lacZα (fragment): LacZα fragment of β-galactosidase; lacZ fragment
    626..644     +  promoter       T7 promoter: promoter for bacteriophage T7 RNA polymerase
   1175..1256    -  polyA_signal   SV40 poly(A) signal: SV40 polyadenylation signal
   1408..1521    +  CDS            ELMO3 (fragment): ELMO3_HUMAN - Experimental evidence at protein level: Swiss-Prot protein existence level 1. Involved in cytoskeletal rearrangements required for phagocytosis of apoptotic cells and cell motility. Acts in association with DOCK1 and CRK. Was initially proposed to be required in complex with DOCK1 to activate Rac Rho small GTPases. May enhance the guanine nucleotide exchange factor (GEF) activity of DOCK1 (By similarity). From Homo sapiens (Human).
   1555..1629    -  ncRNA          mir-328: Accession: RF00772 - microRNA mir-328
   1628..1771    +  CDS            ELMO3 (fragment): ELMO3_HUMAN - Experimental evidence at protein level: Swiss-Prot protein existence level 1. Involved in cytoskeletal rearrangements required for phagocytosis of apoptotic cells and cell motility. Acts in association with DOCK1 and CRK. Was initially proposed to be required in complex with DOCK1 to activate Rac Rho small GTPases. May enhance the guanine nucleotide exchange factor (GEF) activity of DOCK1 (By similarity). From Homo sapiens (Human).
   2378..2396    -  promoter       T3 promoter: promoter for bacteriophage T3 RNA polymerase
   2441..2457    -  protein_bind   lac operator: The lac repressor binds to the lac operator to inhibit transcription in E. coli. This inhibition can be relieved by adding lactose or isopropyl-β-D-thiogalactopyranoside (IPTG). lac repressor encoded by lacI
   2465..2495    -  promoter       lac promoter: promoter for the E. coli lac operon
   2510..2531    -  protein_bind   CAP binding site: CAP binding activates transcription in the presence of cAMP. E. coli catabolite activator protein
   2544..2636    -  CDS            lacI (fragment): lac repressor; lacI; The lac repressor binds to the lac operator to inhibit transcription in E. coli. This inhibition can be relieved by adding lactose or isopropyl-β-D-thiogalactopyranoside (IPTG).
   2819..3407    -  rep_origin     ori: high-copy-number ColE1/pMB1/pBR322/pUC origin of replication
   3578..4438    -  CDS            AmpR: β-lactamase; bla; confers resistance to ampicillin, carbenicillin, and related antibiotics
   4439..4543    -  promoter       AmpR promoter: bla
