[The description below was written by a language model from this plasmid's Addgene catalogue record and pLannotate feature annotations shown in this document.]
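Description:
pAWSV-28 is a small (4,563 nt) bacterial cloning plasmid built on the pBT264 backbone and carrying a miR-328 microRNA insert, summarised in the record as "pBT264-[miR-328]". The annotated backbone has the layout of a pBluescript-type phagemid. It contains a high-copy ColE1/pUC-family origin for replication in E. coli, an f1 origin that permits single-stranded DNA production, and a β-lactamase gene with its own promoter for ampicillin selection. A lac promoter/operator region with a CAP binding site and a lacZα fragment is also present. T7 and T3 phage promoters flank the cloning region and point inward toward the insert.

Between the phage promoters, the feature table identifies the mir-328 precursor, annotated on the minus strand of the record. On both sides of it are short matches to human ELMO3. These matches are best read as genomic sequence flanking the microRNA that was cloned along with the hairpin, not as an intended protein-coding payload, since only small fragments are detected. An SV40 polyadenylation signal also lies within this region on the minus strand. No mammalian promoter is annotated, several stretches of the insert region carry no annotation, and the record does not state what drives miR-328 expression.

The plasmid comes from work on massively parallel, high-order combinatorial genetics in human cells. This origin and the bracketed insert notation suggest it serves as a storage or donor vector holding a single microRNA unit for assembly into combinatorial libraries. The catalogue entry does not spell out that role, and it does not describe any barcode or assembly sites.
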