Addgene plasmid #72781: pAWSV-28
Purpose: pBT264-[miR-328]
Depositing lab: Timothy Lu. Depositing organization: Massachusetts Institute of Technology. Publication: Massively parallel high-order combinatorial genetics in human cells. Wong AS, Choi GC, Cheng AA, Purcell O, Lu TK. Nat Biotechnol. 2015 Sep;33(9):952-61. doi: 10.1038/nbt.3326. Epub 2015 Aug 17. PubMed 26280411.
Backbone
  Vector backbone: pBT264
Growth in bacteria
  Bacterial resistance: Ampicillin, 100 μg/mL
  Growth temperature: 37°C
  Growth strain: DH5alpha
  Copy number: Unknown
Gene/Insert
  Gene/Insert name: [miR-328]
Terms and licenses: Academic/Nonprofit Terms; Industry Terms: Not Available to Industry
How to cite: pAWSV-28 was a gift from Timothy Lu (Addgene plasmid # 72781 ; http://n2t.net/addgene:72781 ; RRID:Addgene_72781)
