>Addgene plasmid #72781 | pAWSV-28 | addgene partial sequence | sequence record 137859 | SV40pA-R 5'-GAAATTTGTGATGCTATTGC-3'
AACAACAACAATTGCTGTGGACGAATTCCGTTGCGGATCCCCAGCGCGTACAGCCGGGTCGGTGACAGGG
TAGGGTGGGGGGGTGGCAGCATCCCCCAGGCAGGGTCCCCATGGGCTTAGCTGTGACTCCTTGCCCCATT
CTCTGCGCCCCCAGTTTGTGTTGGAGAACAGCAGCCGCGAGGACAAGCACGAGTGCCCCTTTGCCCGGGG
CAGCATCCAGCTGACGGTGCTGCTGTGTGAGCTGCTCCGTGTTGGGGAGCCCTGTGAGTGGCCTGGACTG
GGCACAGCATGGCCAAGAGCAGGGGACGGAAGGGCAGAGAGGGCCAGGGGCTGTATGCACTTTCTCCCTG
AGCCCCTCCTGCCCCCCCACTCCAGGCTCTGAGACAGCCCAGGACTTCTCACCCATGTTCTTCGGCCAAG
ACCAGAGCTTCCACGAGCTCTTCTGTGTGGGCATCCAGCTGTTGAATAAGACCTGGAAGGAGATGCGGGC
TACACAGGAGGACTTCGACAAGGTGGGTGGGGTGGGAGCTGGGAGGCCTGGGCCAGGGCAGGGGGCTGAT
CTGGGTACAGAGCTTAGGCCCTGAGCTGAGCTTGGAGATCTTCAGCCTAAAGCTTTTTCCCCGTATCCCC
CCAGGTGTCTGCAGGCTCAAAGAGCAGCGAGAAGCGTTCAGAGGAAAGCGATCCCGTGCCACCTTCCCCG
TGCCCGGGCTGTCCCCGCACGCTGCCGGCTCGGGGATGCGGGGGGAGCGCCGGACCGGAGCGGAGCCCCG
GGCGGCTCGCTGCTGCCCCCTAGCG
