>Addgene plasmid #72781 | pAWSV-28 | addgene partial sequence | sequence record 137860 | M13-Rev 5'-CAGGAAACAGCTATGACC-3'
AGCTGGAGCTGATTTAAATGGGGACAGCCCCCCCCCAAAGCCCCCAGGGATGTAATTACGTCCCTCCCCC
GCTAGGGGGCAGCAGCGAGCCGCCCGGGGCTCCGCTCCGGTCCGGCGCTCCCCCCGCATCCCCGAGCCGG
CAGCGTGCGGGGACAGCCCGGGCACGGGGAAGGTGGCACGGGATCGCTTTCCTCTGAACGCTTCTCGCTG
CTCTTTGAGCCTGCAGACACCTGGGGGGATACGGGGAAAAAGCTTTAGGCTGAGTGCACGGGGACAGCCC
CCCCCCAAAGCCCCCAGGGATGTAATTACGTCCCTCCCCCGCTAGGGGGCAGCAGCGAGCCGCCCGGGGC
TCCGCTCCGGTCCGGCGCTCCCCCCGCATCCCCGAGCCGGCAGCGTGCGGGGACAGCCCGGGCACGGGGA
AGGTGGCACGGGATCGCTTTCCTCTGAACGCTTCTCGCTGCTCTTTGAGCCTGCAGACACCTGGGGGGAT
ACGGGGAAAAAGCTTTAGGCTGAAGATCTCCAAGCTCAGCTCAGGGCCTAAGCTCTGTACCCAGATCAGC
CCCCTGCCCTGG
